Addgene plasmid #209369: pLBD16-YFP-GW
Purpose: (Empty Backbone) Gateway cloning compatible binary vector for agrobacterium mediated transformation. Arabidopsis LBD16 promoter driving expression of N-terminal YFP fusion protein.
Depositing lab: Lucia Strader. Depositing organization: Washington University in Saint Louis. Publication: Gateway-compatible tissue-specific vectors for plant transformation. Michniewicz M, Frick EM, Strader LC. BMC Res Notes. 2015 Mar 3;8:63. doi: 10.1186/s13104-015-1010-6. PubMed 25884475.
Backbone
  Vector backbone: pMCS:GW
  Vector type: Plant Expression
  Selectable markers: Basta
Growth in bacteria
  Bacterial resistance: Chloramphenicol and Kanamycin, 25 & 50 μg/mL
  Growth temperature: 37°C
  Growth strain: ccdB Survival
  Copy number: High Copy
Gene/Insert
  Gene/Insert name: None
Terms and licenses: Academic/Nonprofit Terms; Industry Terms: Not Available to Industry
How to cite: pLBD16-YFP-GW was a gift from Lucia Strader (Addgene plasmid # 209369 ; http://n2t.net/addgene:209369 ; RRID:Addgene_209369)
