[The description below was written by a language model from this plasmid's Addgene catalogue record and pLannotate feature annotations shown in this document.]
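Description:
pLBD16-YFP-GW is an empty Gateway destination vector for plant expression, built on the pMCS:GW backbone as a binary vector for Agrobacterium-mediated transformation. The backbone carries two replication systems: a ColE1/pMB1-type origin (with the pBR322 bom site) for high-copy maintenance in E. coli, and the pVS1 oriV with its RepA and StaA genes for stable replication in Agrobacterium. A kanamycin resistance gene outside the T-DNA selects for the plasmid in bacteria. Chloramphenicol resistance comes from the cat gene inside the Gateway cassette. Because that cassette also encodes the CcdB toxin, the unrecombined vector must be propagated in a ccdB-tolerant strain.

Between the nopaline-type left and right T-DNA borders sit two units. Next to the left border, a bar gene (phosphinothricin acetyltransferase) flanked by the mannopine synthase promoter and terminator provides Basta (glufosinate) selection of transformed plants. The expression unit is described in the catalogue as driven by the Arabidopsis LBD16 promoter. The automated feature table does not annotate this promoter, but an unannotated stretch lies upstream of the TMV Ω translational enhancer, where it would be expected. The Ω leader is followed by EYFP, a short multiple cloning site, the attR1–cat–ccdB–attR2 cassette and the octopine synthase terminator.

An LR recombination with an entry clone replaces the cat/ccdB cassette with a gene of interest, which should place it downstream of EYFP to give an N-terminally YFP-tagged fusion protein, while loss of ccdB counterselects unrecombined vector. The plasmid belongs to a set of Gateway-compatible tissue-specific plant vectors. It is intended for expressing and visualising a chosen protein only in the cells where the LBD16 promoter is active; the record does not describe that expression domain.
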