Features (pLannotate 1.2.2; 27 found; start..end, strand, type, name):
      1..25      +  misc_feature   LB T-DNA repeat: left border repeat from nopaline C58 T-DNA
    111..363     -  terminator     MAS terminator: mannopine synthase terminator
    376..924     -  CDS            bar: PAT_STRHY - Experimental evidence at protein level: Swiss-Prot protein existence level 1. Inactivates phosphinothricin (PPT) by transfer of an acetyl group from acetyl CoA. Can also acetylate demethylphosphinothricin but not PTT or glutamate. This enzyme is an effector of phosphinothricin tripeptide (PTT or bialaphos) resistance. From Streptomyces hygroscopicus. Introduced by genetic manipulation and expressed in glufosinate-tolerant maize by Dekalb Genetics.
    930..1310    -  promoter       MAS promoter: mannopine synthase promoter (Velten et al., 1984)
   2659..2713    +  misc_feature   TMV Ω: translational enhancer from the tobacco mosaic virus 5'-leader sequence (Gallie et al., 1988)
   2715..3431    +  CDS            EYFP: EYFP is a basic (constitutively fluorescent) green/yellow fluorescent protein published in 1996, derived from Aequorea victoria. It is reported to be a very rapidly-maturing weak dimer with high acid sensitivity.
   3432..3496    +  misc_feature   MCS: multiple cloning site
   3501..3625    +  protein_bind   attR1: mutant version of attR; recombination site for the Gateway® LR reaction LR Clonase™
   3650..3680    +  promoter       lac UV5 promoter: E. coli lac promoter with an "up" mutation
   3704..3733    +  promoter       cat promoter (fragment): promoter of the E. coli cat gene encoding chloramphenicol acetyltransferase
   3734..4390    +  CDS            cat: CAT_ECOLX - Experimental evidence at protein level: Swiss-Prot protein existence level 1. This enzyme is an effector of chloramphenicol resistance in bacteria. From Escherichia coli. This protein is used as a marker in many commonly used cloning vectors, such as pACYC184.
   4572..4730    +  CDS            ccdA (fragment): CCDA_ECO57 - Also known as H, letA. Experimental evidence at protein level: Swiss-Prot protein existence level 1. Antitoxin component of a type II toxin-antitoxin (TA) system which inhibits the post-segregational killing (PSK) of plasmid-free cells, also referred to as a plasmid addiction system. Binds to and blocks the activity of CcdB; will also remove bound CcdB protein from the CcdB-GyrA complex by forming a CcdA-CcdB complex, a process termed rejuvenation. Functions as a transcriptional corepressor for the ccdAB operon, repression also requires CcdB (By similarity). From Escherichia coli
   4735..5037    +  CDS            ccdB: CCDB_ECOLI - Also known as G, letB, letD. Experimental evidence at protein level: Swiss-Prot protein existence level 1. Toxic component of a type II toxin-antitoxin (TA) system, functioning in plasmid maintainence. Responsible for the post- segregational killing (PSK) of plasmid-free cells, also referred to as a plasmid addiction system. Half-life of over 2 hours. Cell killing by CcdB is accompanied by filamentation, defects in chromosome and plasmid segregation, defects in cell division, formation of anucleate cells, decreased DNA synthesis and plasmid loss. Interferes with the activity of DN
   5081..5205    -  protein_bind   attR2: mutant version of attR; recombination site for the Gateway® LR reaction LR Clonase™
   5264..5971    +  terminator     OCS terminator: octopine synthase terminator
   5972..5992    +  misc_feature   MCS (fragment): pUC18/19 multiple cloning site
   5995..6149    +  CDS            lacZα (fragment): LacZα fragment of β-galactosidase; lacZ fragment
   6215..6239    +  misc_feature   RB T-DNA repeat: right border repeat from nopaline C58 T-DNA
   6579..6980    +  CDS            Y4CG_SINFN (fragment): Protein inferred from homology: Swiss-Prot protein existence level 3. From Sinorhizobium fredii (strain NBRC 101917 / NGR234).
   7540..8169    +  CDS            pVS1 StaA: stability protein from the Pseudomonas plasmid pVS1 (Heeb et al., 2000)
   8598..9671    +  CDS            pVS1 RepA: replication protein from the Pseudomonas plasmid pVS1 (Heeb et al., 2000)
   9737..9931    +  rep_origin     pVS1 oriV: origin of replication for the Pseudomonas plasmid pVS1 (Heeb et al., 2000)
  10134..10173   +  CDS            rop (fragment): Rop protein, which maintains plasmids at low copy number; rop
  10275..10415   +  misc_feature   bom: basis of mobility region from pBR322
  10601..11189   -  rep_origin     ori: high-copy-number ColE1/pMB1/pBR322/pUC origin of replication
  11297..11366   -  ncRNA          RNA-OUT: Accession: RF00240 - RNA-OUT
  12614..13408   -  CDS            KanR: aminoglycoside phosphotransferase; aphA-3; confers resistance to kanamycin
>Addgene plasmid #209369 | pLBD16-YFP-GW | addgene full sequence | sequence record 420663 | Addgene NGS Result
TGGCAGGATATATTGTGGTGTAAACAAATTGACGCTTAGACAACTTAATAACACATTGCGGACGTTTTTA
ATGTACTGAATTAACGCCGAATTAATTCGAGCTCGGATCTGATAATTTATTTGAAAATTCATAAGAAAAG
CAAACGTTACATGAATTGATGAAACAATACAAAGACAGATAAAGCCACGCACATTTAGGATATTGGCCGA
GATTACTGAATATTGAGTAAGATCACGGAATTTCTGACAGGAGCATGTCTTCAATTCAGCCCAAATGGCA
GTTGAAATACTCAAACCGCCCCATATGCAGGAGCGGATCATTCATTGTTTGTTTGGTTGCCTTTGCCAAC
ATGGGAGTCCAAGATTCTGCAGTCAAATCTCGGTGACGGGCAGGACCGGACGGGGCGGTACCGGCAGGCT
GAAGTCCAGCTGCCAGAAACCCACGTCATGCCAGTTCCCGTGCTTGAAGCCGGCCGCCCGCAGCATGCCG
CGGGGGGCATATCCGAGCGCCTCGTGCATGCGCACGCTCGGGTCGTTGGGCAGCCCGATGACAGCGACCA
CGCTCTTGAAGCCCTGTGCCTCCAGGGACTTCAGCAGGTGGGTGTAGAGCGTGGAGCCCAGTCCCGTCCG
CTGGTGGCGGGGGGAGACGTACACGGTCGACTCGGCCGTCCAGTCGTAGGCGTTGCGTGCCTTCCAGGGG
CCCGCGTAGGCGATGCCGGCGACCTCGCCGTCCACCTCGGCGACGAGCCAGGGATAGCGCTCCCGCAGAC
GGACGAGGTCGTCCGTCCACTCCTGCGGTTCCTGCGGCTCGGTACGGAAGTTGACCGTGCTTGTCTCGAT
GTAGTGGTTGACGATGGTGCAGACCGCCGGCATGTCCGCCTCGGTGGCACGGCGGATGTCGGCCGGGCGT
CGTTCTGGGCTCATCGATTCGATTTGGTGTATCGAGATTGGTTATGAAATTCAGATGCTAGTGTAATGTA
TTGGTAATTTGGGAAGATATAATAGGAAGCAAGGCTATTTATCCATTTCTGAAAAGGCGAAATGGCGTCA
CCGCGAGCGTCACGCGCATTCCGTTCTTGCTGTAAAGCGTTGTTTGGTACACTTTTGACTAGCGAGGCTT
GGCGTGTCAGCGTATCTATTCAAAAGTCGTTAATGGCTGCGGATCAAGAAAAAGTTGGAATAGAAACAGA
ATACCCGCGAAATTCAGGCCCGGTTGCCATGTCCTACACGCCGAAATAAACGACCAAATTAGTAGAAAAA
TAAAAACTGACTCGGATACTTACGTCACGTCTTGCGCACTGATTTGAAAAATCTCAGAATTCGCGGAAGA
ACTTATAAAATAACTTTTCTAAAATTAAAATAAAAATAAAGAATGAATGAAAGAAGATAGACAAAATTGA
TTATTAATTGAGTTTGCTTTGAAGCTCCAAGAACCAAACGTATCCGGGTATAAAATAATACGAGATAAAG
TGATAGAAGACCTAAGACTACCTCATTACTAAAAATATGGATATTTTTCTATACAAATCCACGAATGAAA
AGAAAAAGAAGTTGGACTAATTAAATTGAAATCCAATAATTGTAAATATAATATTAAAACCCAATAAATT
AGAAGTCTCATGTTGCAGTCTCCATTATTGATTGTCTCCTTAGAATCCAACATGTGACCCTCCATTGTCT
ACCATTCACACCCTTTGGCTCACTCGATAAATTTGGACATTAATTGCATTCATTTTATTTGTAAGAACCA
GAATCTCAGTAGATGTTATTTGTGTTGAGTAAACTGTTGTTATTTATAGACTAGGCTATTCTTCGTATAC
ACTTTGATACTGATTTTTAGTTCATCATCTATCTACCGACTAAATATAGTGTTTCTATGTGGCTTCTCCT
CAAATGTCAAATTTATTTCTTTAATGTTGTTTGAGTTTCAAACTTGCAAAGTGCAAACCAATTTTGGTTG
TTATACTAAAACCACACATATAATTAAAGACACCCACTATAGCATAAAATTCGTCGTGTAAGCAATTTTA
CTATAGTCTAAACTCCATAAAAGGACGTCGAAAAATATTGTGATATTGGAATTATAGTGTCAGTTTGTTT
TTCTTTGGGCAAATGGATTGTAGTTTCATTATATATTACAATTTATAAACGAAACGATAAGTATGGCTCA
TACTTTAGTGATGGAGAATTAAAGTATTTTATATTCAGAGATGACACAATATGGTAGACCAAAAATAACT
AATTAAAATAGTATCATATTAGATATTTATATGTGATTGTAAATTTGATCATTGAGTGAACATTTTAAAT
TAGTATGCCCAAGAAAGAAAAGAAAAAAAAAAAACTCTTTCTCTCTCATGATAATGTTCCTTTTATAAAA
TCCACCCAAAGACACCAAACACTTCTCCATCATCATTTCATTTCTTGTTCTTTTTCCACCATCACCATTT
CCTAGTTCGCTCGTGCACATCTCCGACGATCCCAATTCTAAAATCATCACTTCTTCCAATCTTTTCAACA
TCTCTTCAAAATATCCAGTCAACAAAAAAAAAAGTACTTAAAACAAGGAAACCCCTTCTTTCTTTTTGTA
CATATAACATAAAAATCATCACTTTTTTGTTCGTTTCGCCGCTCGAGTATAAGAGCTCTATTTTTACAAC
AATTACCAACAACAACAAACAACAAACAACATTACAATTACATTTACAATTACCATGGTGAGCAAGGGCG
AGGAGCTGTTCACCGGGGTGGTGCCCATCCTGGTCGAGCTGGACGGCGACGTAAACGGCCACAAGTTCAG
CGTGTCCGGCGAGGGCGAGGGCGATGCCACCTACGGCAAGCTGACCCTGAAGTTCATCTGCACCACCGGC
AAGCTGCCCGTGCCCTGGCCCACCCTCGTGACCACCTTCGGCTACGGCCTGCAGTGCTTCGCCCGCTACC
CCGACCACATGAAGCAGCACGACTTCTTCAAGTCCGCCATGCCCGAAGGCTACGTCCAGGAGCGCACCAT
CTTCTTCAAGGACGACGGCAACTACAAGACCCGCGCCGAGGTGAAGTTCGAGGGCGACACCCTGGTGAAC
CGCATCGAGCTGAAGGGCATCGACTTCAAGGAGGACGGCAACATCCTGGGGCACAAGCTGGAGTACAACT
ACAACAGCCACAACGTCTATATCATGGCCGACAAGCAGAAGAACGGCATCAAGGTGAACTTCAAGATCCG
CCACAACATCGAGGACGGCAGCGTGCAGCTCGCCGACCACTACCAGCAGAACACCCCCATCGGCGACGGC
CCCGTGCTGCTGCCCGACAACCACTACCTGAGCTACCAGTCCGCCCTGAGCAAAGACCCCAACGAGAAGC
GCGATCACATGGTCCTGCTGGAGTTCGTGACCGCCGCCGGGATCACTCTCGGCATGGACGAGCTGTACAA
GTCCGGACTCAGATCACGAGCTCAAGCTTCAAATTCTGCAGTCGACGGTACCGCGGGCCCGGGATCATCA
ACAAGTTTGTACAAAAAAGCTGAACGAGAAACGTAAAATGATATAAATATCAATATATTAAATTAGATTT
TGCATAAAAAACAGACTACATAATACTGTAAAACACAACATATCCAGTCACTATGGCGGCCGCATTAGGC
ACCCCAGGCTTTACACTTTATGCTTCCGGCTCGTATAATGTGTGGATTTTGAGTTAGGATCCGTCGAGAT
TTTCAGGAGCTAAGGAAGCTAAAATGGAGAAAAAAATCACTGGATATACCACCGTTGATATATCCCAATG
GCATCGTAAAGAACATTTTGAGGCATTTCAGTCAGTTGCTCAATGTACCTATAACCAGACCGTTCAGCTG
GATATTACGGCCTTTTTAAAGACCGTAAAGAAAAATAAGCACAAGTTTTATCCGGCCTTTATTCACATTC
TTGCCCGCCTGATGAATGCTCATCCGGAGTTCCGTATGGCAATGAAAGACGGTGAGCTGGTGATATGGGA
TAGTGTTCACCCTTGTTACACCGTTTTCCATGAGCAAACTGAAACGTTTTCATCGCTCTGGAGTGAATAC
CACGACGATTTCCGGCAGTTTCTACACATATATTCGCAAGATGTGGCGTGTTACGGTGAAAACCTGGCCT
ATTTCCCTAAAGGGTTTATTGAGAATATGTTTTTCGTCTCAGCCAATCCCTGGGTGAGTTTCACCAGTTT
TGATTTAAACGTGGCCAATATGGACAACTTCTTCGCCCCCGTTTTCACCATGGGCAAATATTATACGCAA
GGCGACAAGGTGCTGATGCCGCTGGCGATTCAGGTTCATCATGCCGTTTGTGATGGCTTCCATGTCGGCA
GAATGCTTAATGAATTACAACAGTACTGCGATGAGTGGCAGGGCGGGGCGTAAAGATCTGGATCCGGCTT
ACTAAAAGCCAGATAACAGTATGCGTATTTGCGCGCTGATTTTTGCGGTATAAGAATATATACTGATATG
TATACCCGAAGTATGTCAAAAAGAGGTATGCTATGAAGCAGCGTATTACAGTGACAGTTGACAGCGACAG
CTATCAGTTGCTCAAGGCATATATGATGTCAATATCTCCGGTCTGGTAAGCACAACCATGCAGAATGAAG
CCCGTCGTCTGCGTGCCGAACGCTGGAAAGCGGAAAATCAGGAAGGGATGGCTGAGGTCGCCCGGTTTAT
TGAAATGAACGGCTCTTTTGCTGACGAGAACAGGGGCTGGTGAAATGCAGTTTAAGGTTTACACCTATAA
AAGAGAGAGCCGTTATCGTCTGTTTGTGGATGTACAGAGTGATATTATTGACACGCCCGGGCGACGGATG
GTGATCCCCCTGGCCAGTGCACGTCTGCTGTCAGATAAAGTCTCCCGTGAACTTTACCCGGTGGTGCATA
TCGGGGATGAAAGCTGGCGCATGATGACCACCGATATGGCCAGTGTGCCGGTCTCCGTTATCGGGGAAGA
AGTGGCTGATCTCAGCCACCGCGAAAATGACATCAAAAACGCCATTAACCTGATGTTCTGGGGAATATAA
ATGTCAGGCTCCCTTATACACAGCCAGTCTGCAGGTCGACCATAGTGACTGGATATGTTGTGTTTTACAG
TATTATGTAGTCTGTTTTTTATGCAAAATCTAATTTAATATATTGATATTTATATCATTTTACGTTTCTC
GTTCAGCTTTCTTGTACAAAGTGGTTGATGATCCTAGGTGAGTCTAGAGAGTTAATTAAGACCCGGGACT
AGTCCCTAGAGTCCTGCTTTAATGAGATATGCGAGACGCCTATGATCGCATGATATTTGCTTTCAATTCT
GTTGTGCACGTTGTAAAAAACCTGAGCATGTGTAGCTCAGATCCTTACCGCCGGTTTCGGTTCATTCTAA
TGAATATATCACCCGTTACTATCGTATTTTTATGAATAATATTCTCCGTTCAATTTACTGATTGTACCCT
ACTACTTATATGTACAATATTAAAATGAAAACAATATATTGTGCTGAATAGGTTTATAGCGACATCTATG
ATAGAGCGCCACAATAACAAACAATTGCGTTTTATTATTACAAATCCAATTTTAAAAAAAGCGGCAGAAC
CGGTCAAACCTAAAAGACTGATTACATAAATCTTATTCAAATTTCAAAAGTGCCCCAGGGGCTAGTATCT
ACGACACACCGAGCGGCGAACTAATAACGCTCACTGAAGGGAACTCCGGTTCCCCGCCGGCGCGCATGGG
TGAGATTCCTTGAAGTTGAGTATTGGCCGTCCGCTCTACCGAAAGTTACGGGCACCATTCAACCCGGTCC
AGCACGGCGGCCGGGTAACCGACTTGCTGCCCCGAGAATTATGCAGCATTTTTTTGGTGTATGTGGGCCC
CAAATGAAGTGCAGGTCAAACCTTGACAGTGACGACAAATCGTTGGGCGGGTCCAGGGCGAATTTTGCGA
CAACATGTCGAGGCTCAGCAGGACCTGCAGGCATGCAAGCTTGGCACTGGCCGTCGTTTTACAACGTCGT
GACTGGGAAAACCCTGGCGTTACCCAACTTAATCGCCTTGCAGCACATCCCCCTTTCGCCAGCTGGCGTA
ATAGCGAAGAGGCCCGCACCGATCGCCCTTCCCAACAGTTGCGCAGCCTGAATGGCGAATGCTAGAGCAG
CTTGAGCTTGGATCAGATTGTCGTTTCCCGCCTTCAGTTTAAACTATCAGTGTTTGACAGGATATATTGG
CGGGTAAACCTAAGAGAAAAGAGCGTTTATTAGAATAATCGGATATTTAAAAGGGCGTGAAAAGGTTTAT
CCGTTCGTCCATTTGTATGTGCATGCCAACCACAGGGTTCCCCTCGGGATCAAAGTACTTTGATCCAACC
CCTCCGCTGCTATAGTGCAGTCGGCTTCTGACGTTCAGTGCAGCCGTCTTCTGAAAACGACATGTCGCAC
AAGTCCTAAGTTACGCGACAGGCTGCCGCCCTGCCCTTTTCCTGGCGTTTTCTTGTCGCGTGTTTTAGTC
GCATAAAGTAGAATACTTGCGACTAGAACCGGAGACATTACGCCATGAACAAGAGCGCCGCCGCTGGCCT
GCTGGGCTATGCCCGCGTCAGCACCGACGACCAGGACTTGACCAACCAACGGGCCGAACTGCACGCGGCC
GGCTGCACCAAGCTGTTTTCCGAGAAGATCACCGGCACCAGGCGCGACCGCCCGGAGCTGGCCAGGATGC
TTGACCACCTACGCCCTGGCGACGTTGTGACAGTGACCAGGCTAGACCGCCTGGCCCGCAGCACCCGCGA
CCTACTGGACATTGCCGAGCGCATCCAGGAGGCCGGCGCGGGCCTGCGTAGCCTGGCAGAGCCGTGGGCC
GACACCACCACGCCGGCCGGCCGCATGGTGTTGACCGTGTTCGCCGGCATTGCCGAGTTCGAGCGTTCCC
TAATCATCGACCGCACCCGGAGCGGGCGCGAGGCCGCCAAGGCCCGAGGCGTGAAGTTTGGCCCCCGCCC
TACCCTCACCCCGGCACAGATCGCGCACGCCCGCGAGCTGATCGACCAGGAAGGCCGCACCGTGAAAGAG
GCGGCTGCACTGCTTGGCGTGCATCGCTCGACCCTGTACCGCGCACTTGAGCGCAGCGAGGAAGTGACGC
CCACCGAGGCCAGGCGGCGCGGTGCCTTCCGTGAGGACGCATTGACCGAGGCCGACGCCCTGGCGGCCGC
CGAGAATGAACGCCAAGAGGAACAAGCATGAAACCGCACCAGGACGGCCAGGACGAACCGTTTTTCATTA
CCGAAGAGATCGAGGCGGAGATGATCGCGGCCGGGTACGTGTTCGAGCCGCCCGCGCACGTCTCAACCGT
GCGGCTGCATGAAATCCTGGCCGGTTTGTCTGATGCCAAGCTGGCGGCCTGGCCGGCCAGCTTGGCCGCT
GAAGAAACCGAGCGCCGCCGTCTAAAAAGGTGATGTGTATTTGAGTAAAACAGCTTGCGTCATGCGGTCG
CTGCGTATATGATGCGATGAGTAAATAAACAAATACGCAAGGGGAACGCATGAAGGTTATCGCTGTACTT
AACCAGAAAGGCGGGTCAGGCAAGACGACCATCGCAACCCATCTAGCCCGCGCCCTGCAACTCGCCGGGG
CCGATGTTCTGTTAGTCGATTCCGATCCCCAGGGCAGTGCCCGCGATTGGGCGGCCGTGCGGGAAGATCA
ACCGCTAACCGTTGTCGGCATCGACCGCCCGACGATTGACCGCGACGTGAAGGCCATCGGCCGGCGCGAC
TTCGTAGTGATCGACGGAGCGCCCCAGGCGGCGGACTTGGCTGTGTCCGCGATCAAGGCAGCCGACTTCG
TGCTGATTCCGGTGCAGCCAAGCCCTTACGACATATGGGCCACCGCCGACCTGGTGGAGCTGGTTAAGCA
GCGCATTGAGGTCACGGATGGAAGGCTACAAGCGGCCTTTGTCGTGTCGCGGGCGATCAAAGGCACGCGC
ATCGGCGGTGAGGTTGCCGAGGCGCTGGCCGGGTACGAGCTGCCCATTCTTGAGTCCCGTATCACGCAGC
GCGTGAGCTACCCAGGCACTGCCGCCGCCGGCACAACCGTTCTTGAATCAGAACCCGAGGGCGACGCTGC
CCGCGAGGTCCAGGCGCTGGCCGCTGAAATTAAATCAAAACTCATTTGAGTTAATGAGGTAAAGAGAAAA
TGAGCAAAAGCACAAACACGCTAAGTGCCGGCCGTCCGAGCGCACGCAGCAGCAAGGCTGCAACGTTGGC
CAGCCTGGCAGACACGCCAGCCATGAAGCGGGTCAACTTTCAGTTGCCGGCGGAGGATCACACCAAGCTG
AAGATGTACGCGGTACGCCAAGGCAAGACCATTACCGAGCTGCTATCTGAATACATCGCGCAGCTACCAG
AGTAAATGAGCAAATGAATAAATGAGTAGATGAATTTTAGCGGCTAAAGGAGGCGGCATGGAAAATCAAG
AACAACCAGGCACCGACGCCGTGGAATGCCCCATGTGTGGAGGAACGGGCGGTTGGCCAGGCGTAAGCGG
CTGGGTTGCCTGCCGGCCCTGCAATGGCACTGGAACCCCCAAGCCCGAGGAATCGGCGTGAGCGGTCGCA
AACCATCCGGCCCGGTACAAATCGGCGCGGCGCTGGGTGATGACCTGGTGGAGAAGTTGAAGGCCGCGCA
GGCCGCCCAGCGGCAACGCATCGAGGCAGAAGCACGCCCCGGTGAATCGTGGCAAGCGGCCGCTGATCGA
ATCCGCAAAGAATCCCGGCAACCGCCGGCAGCCGGTGCGCCGTCGATTAGGAAGCCGCCCAAGGGCGACG
AGCAACCAGATTTTTTCGTTCCGATGCTCTATGACGTGGGCACCCGCGATAGTCGCAGCATCATGGACGT
GGCCGTTTTCCGTCTGTCGAAGCGTGACCGACGAGCTGGCGAGGTGATCCGCTACGAGCTTCCAGACGGG
CACGTAGAGGTTTCCGCAGGGCCGGCCGGCATGGCCAGTGTGTGGGATTACGACCTGGTACTGATGGCGG
TTTCCCATCTAACCGAATCCATGAACCGATACCGGGAAGGGAAGGGAGACAAGCCCGGCCGCGTGTTCCG
TCCACACGTTGCGGACGTACTCAAGTTCTGCCGGCGAGCCGATGGCGGAAAGCAGAAAGACGACCTGGTA
GAAACCTGCATTCGGTTAAACACCACGCACGTTGCCATGCAGCGTACGAAGAAGGCCAAGAACGGCCGCC
TGGTGACGGTATCCGAGGGTGAAGCCTTGATTAGCCGCTACAAGATCGTAAAGAGCGAAACCGGGCGGCC
GGAGTACATCGAGATCGAGCTAGCTGATTGGATGTACCGCGAGATCACAGAAGGCAAGAACCCGGACGTG
CTGACGGTTCACCCCGATTACTTTTTGATCGATCCCGGCATCGGCCGTTTTCTCTACCGCCTGGCACGCC
GCGCCGCAGGCAAGGCAGAAGCCAGATGGTTGTTCAAGACGATCTACGAACGCAGTGGCAGCGCCGGAGA
GTTCAAGAAGTTCTGTTTCACCGTGCGCAAGCTGATCGGGTCAAATGACCTGCCGGAGTACGATTTGAAG
GAGGAGGCGGGGCAGGCTGGCCCGATCCTAGTCATGCGCTACCGCAACCTGATCGAGGGCGAAGCATCCG
CCGGTTCCTAATGTACGGAGCAGATGCTAGGGCAAATTGCCCTAGCAGGGGAAAAAGGTCGAAAAGGTCT
CTTTCCTGTGGATAGCACGTACATTGGGAACCCAAAGCCGTACATTGGGAACCGGAACCCGTACATTGGG
AACCCAAAGCCGTACATTGGGAACCGGTCACACATGTAAGTGACTGATATAAAAGAGAAAAAAGGCGATT
TTTCCGCCTAAAACTCTTTAAAACTTATTAAAACTCTTAAAACCCGCCTGGCCTGTGCATAACTGTCTGG
CCAGCGCACAGCCGAAGAGCTGCAAAAAGCGCCTACCCTTCGGTCGCTGCGCTCCCTACGCCCCGCCGCT
TCGCGTCGGCCTATCGCGGCCGCTGGCCGCTCAAAAATGGCTGGCCTACGGCCAGGCAATCTACCAGGGC
GCGGACAAGCCGCGCCGTCGCCACTCGACCGCCGGCGCCCACATCAAGGCACCCTGCCTCGCGCGTTTCG
GTGATGACGGTGAAAACCTCTGACACATGCAGCTCCCGGAGACGGTCACAGCTTGTCTGTAAGCGGATGC
CGGGAGCAGACAAGCCCGTCAGGGCGCGTCAGCGGGTGTTGGCGGGTGTCGGGGCGCAGCCATGACCCAG
TCACGTAGCGATAGCGGAGTGTATACTGGCTTAACTATGCGGCATCAGAGCAGATTGTACTGAGAGTGCA
CCATATGCGGTGTGAAATACCGCACAGATGCGTAAGGAGAAAATACCGCATCAGGCGCTCTTCCGCTTCC
TCGCTCACTGACTCGCTGCGCTCGGTCGTTCGGCTGCGGCGAGCGGTATCAGCTCACTCAAAGGCGGTAA
TACGGTTATCCACAGAATCAGGGGATAACGCAGGAAAGAACATGTGAGCAAAAGGCCAGCAAAAGGCCAG
GAACCGTAAAAAGGCCGCGTTGCTGGCGTTTTTCCATAGGCTCCGCCCCCCTGACGAGCATCACAAAAAT
CGACGCTCAAGTCAGAGGTGGCGAAACCCGACAGGACTATAAAGATACCAGGCGTTTCCCCCTGGAAGCT
CCCTCGTGCGCTCTCCTGTTCCGACCCTGCCGCTTACCGGATACCTGTCCGCCTTTCTCCCTTCGGGAAG
CGTGGCGCTTTCTCATAGCTCACGCTGTAGGTATCTCAGTTCGGTGTAGGTCGTTCGCTCCAAGCTGGGC
TGTGTGCACGAACCCCCCGTTCAGCCCGACCGCTGCGCCTTATCCGGTAACTATCGTCTTGAGTCCAACC
CGGTAAGACACGACTTATCGCCACTGGCAGCAGCCACTGGTAACAGGATTAGCAGAGCGAGGTATGTAGG
CGGTGCTACAGAGTTCTTGAAGTGGTGGCCTAACTACGGCTACACTAGAAGGACAGTATTTGGTATCTGC
GCTCTGCTGAAGCCAGTTACCTTCGGAAAAAGAGTTGGTAGCTCTTGATCCGGCAAACAAACCACCGCTG
GTAGCGGTGGTTTTTTTGTTTGCAAGCAGCAGATTACGCGCAGAAAAAAAGGATCTCAAGAAGATCCTTT
GATCTTTTCTACGGGGTCTGACGCTCAGTGGAACGAAAACTCACGTTAAGGGCTGATGAATCCCCTAATG
ATTTTTATCAAAATCATTAAGTTAAGGTAGATACACATCTTGTCATATGATCAAATGGTTTCGCCAAAAA
TCAATAATCAGACAACAAAATGTGCGAACTCGATATTTTACACGACTCTCTTTACCAATTCTGCCCCGAA
TTACACTTAAAACGACTCAACAGCTTAACGTTGGCTTGCCACGCCTTACTTGACTGTAAAACTCTCACTC
TTACCGAACTTGGCCGTAACCTGCCAACCAAAGCGAGAACAAAACATAACATCAAACGAATCGACCGATT
GTTAGGTAATCGTCACCTCCACAAAGAGCGACTCGCTGTATACCGTTGGCATGCTAGCTTTATCTGTTCG
GGCAATACGATGCCCATTGTACTTGTTGACTGGTCTGATATCCGTGAGCAAAAACGGCTTATGGTATTGC
GAGCTTCAGTCGCACTACACGGTCGTTCTGTTACTCTTTATGAGAAAGCGTTCCCGCTTTCAGAGCAATG
TTCAAAGAAAGCTCATGACCAATTTCTAGCCGACCTTGCGAGCATTCTACCGAGTAACACCACACCGCTC
ATTGTCAGTGATGCTGGCTTTAAAGTGCCATGGTATAAATCCGTTGAGAAGCTGGGTTGGTACTGGTTAA
GTCGAGTAAGAGGAAAAGTACAATATGCAGACCTAGGAGCGGAAAACTGGAAACCTATCAGCAACTTACA
TGATATGTCATCTAGTCACTCAAAGACTTTAGGCTATAAGAGGCTGACTAAAAGCAATCCAATCTCATGC
CAAATTCTATTGTATAAATCTCGCTCTAAAGGCCGAAAAAATCAGCGCTCGACACGGACTCATTGTCACC
ACCCGTCACCTAAAATCTACTCAGCGTCGGCAAAGGAGCCATGGATTCTAGCAACTAACTTACCTGTTGA
AATTCGAACACCCAAACAACTTGTTAATATCTATTCGAAGCGAATGCAGATTGAAGAAACCTTCCGAGAC
TTGAAAAGTCCTGCCTACGGACTAGGCCTACGCCATAGCCGAACGAGCAGCTCAGAGCGTTTTGATATCA
TGCTGCTAATCGCCCTGATGCTTCAACTAACATGTTGGCTTGCGGGCGTTCATGCTCAGAAACAAGGTTG
GGACAAGCACTTCCAGGCTAACACAGTCAGAAATCGAAACGTACTCTCAACAGTTCGCTTAGGCATGGAA
GTTTTGCGGCATTCTGGCTACACAATAACAAGGGAAGACTTACTCGTGGCTGCAACCCTACTAGCTCAAA
ATTTATTCACACATGGTTACGCTTTGGGGAAATTATGAGGGGATCTCTCAGCGTTAAGGGATTTTGGTCA
TGCATTCTAGGTACTAAAACAATTCATCCAGTAAAATATAATATTTTATTTTCTCCCAATCAGGCTTGAT
CCCCAGTAAGTCAAAAAATAGCTCGACATACTGTTCTTCCCCGATATCCTCCCTGATCGACCGGACGCAG
AAGGCAATGTCATACCACTTGTCCGCCCTGCCGCTTCTCCCAAGATCAATAAAGCCACTTACTTTGCCAT
CTTTCACAAAGATGTTGCTGTCTCCCAGGTCGCCGTGGGAAAAGACAAGTTCCTCTTCGGGCTTTTCCGT
CTTTAAAAAATCATACAGCTCGCGCGGATCTTTAAATGGAGTGTCTTCTTCCCAGTTTTCGCAATCCACA
TCGGCCAGATCGTTATTCAGTAAGTAATCCAATTCGGCTAAGCGGCTGTCTAAGCTATTCGTATAGGGAC
AATCCGATATGTCGATGGAGTGAAAGAGCCTGATGCACTCCGCATACAGCTCGATAATCTTTTCAGGGCT
TTGTTCATCTTCATACTCTTCCGAGCAAAGGACGCCATCGGCCTCACTCATGAGCAGATTGCTCCAGCCA
TCATGCCGTTCAAAGTGCAGGACCTTTGGAACAGGCAGCTTTCCTTCCAGCCATAGCATCATGTCCTTTT
CCCGTTCCACATCATAGGTGGTCCCTTTATACCGGCTGTCCGTCATTTTTAAATATAGGTTTTCATTTTC
TCCCACCAGCTTATATACCTTAGCAGGAGACATTCCTTCCGTATCTTTTACGCAGCGGTATTTTTCGATC
AGTTTTTTCAATTCCGGTGATATTCTCATTTTAGCCATTTATTATTTCCTTCCTCTTTTCTACAGTATTT
AAAGATACCCCAAGAAGCTAATTATAACAAGACGAACTCCAATTCACTGTTCCTTGCATTCTAAAACCTT
AAATACCAGAAAACAGCTTTTTCAAAGTTGTTTTCAAAGTTGGCGTATAACATAGTATCGACGGAGCCGA
TTTTGAAACCGCGGTGATCACAGGCAGCAACGCTCTGTCATCGTTACAATCAACATGCTACCCTCCGCGA
GATCATCCGTGTTTCAAACCCGGCAGCTTAGTTGCCGTTCTTCCGAATAGCATCGGTAACATGAGCAAAG
TCTGCCGCCTTACAACGGCTCTCCCGCTGACGCCGTCCCGGACTGATGGGCTGCCTGTATCGAGTGGTGA
TTTTGTGCCGAGCTGCCGGTCGGGGAGCTGTTGGCTGGCTGG
